>Addgene plasmid #219243 | SFFV-ATF7-Brd 309 | addgene full sequence | sequence record 449552 | Addgene NGS Result
ATTTATGCAGAGGCCGAGGCCGCCTCGGCCTCTGAGCTATTCCAGAAGTAGTGAGGAGGCTTTTTTGGAG
GCCTAGGGACGTACCCAATTCGCCCTATAGTGAGTCGTATTACGCGCGCTCACTGGCCGTCGTTTTACAA
CGTCGTGACTGGGAAAACCCTGGCGTTACCCAACTTAATCGCCTTGCAGCACATCCCCCTTTCGCCAGCT
GGCGTAATAGCGAAGAGGCCCGCACCGATCGCCCTTCCCAACAGTTGCGCAGCCTGAATGGCGAATGGG
[124 nt withheld, positions 280-403]
C
[91 nt withheld, positions 405-495]
A
[49 nt withheld, positions 497-545]
CCTTTGACGTTGGAGTCCACGTTCTTT
[37 nt withheld, positions 573-609]
ACCCTATCTCGGTCTATTCTTTTGATTTATAAGGGATTTTGCCGATTTCGGCCTATTGGTTAAAAAATGA
GCTGATTTAACAAAAATTTAACGCGAATTTTAACAAAATATTAACGCTTACAATTTAGGTGGCACTTTTC
GGGGAAATGTGCGCGGAACCCCTATTTGTTTATTTTTCTAAATACATTCAAATATGTATCCGCTCATGAG
ACAATAACCCTGATAAATGCTTCAATAATATTGAAAAAGGAAGAGTATGAGTATTCAACATTTCCGTGTC
GCCCTTATTCCCTTTTTTGCGGCATTTTGCCTTCCTGTTTTTGCTCACCCAGAAACGCTGGTGAAAGTAA
AAGATGCTGAAGATCAGTTGGGTGCACGAGTGGGTTACATCGAACTGGATCTCAACAGCGGTAAGATCCT
TGAGAGTTTTCGCCCCGAAGAACGTTTTCCAATGATGAGCACTTTTAAAGTTCTGCTATGTGGCGCGGTA
TTATCCCGTATTGACGCCGGGCAAGAGCAACTCGGTCGCCGCATACACTATTCTCAGAATGACTTGGTTG
AGTACTCACCAGTCACAGAAAAGCATCTTACGGATGGCATGACAGTAAGAGAATTATGCAGTGCTGCCAT
AACCATGAGTGATAACACTGCGGCCAACTTACTTCTGACAACGATCGGAGGACCGAAGGAGCTAACCGCT
TTTTTGCACAACATGGGGGATCATGTAACTCGCCTTGATCGTTGGGAACCGGAGCTGAATGAAGCCATAC
CAAACGACGAGCGTGACACCACGATGCCTGTAGCAATGGCAACAACGTTGCGCAAACTATTAACTGGCGA
ACTACTTACTCTAGCTTCCCGGCAACAATTAATAGACTGGATGGAGGCGGATAAAGTTGCAGGACCACTT
CTGCGCTCGGCCCTTCCGGCTGGCTGGTTTATTGCTGATAAATCTGGAGCCGGTGAGCGTGGGTCTCGCG
GTATCATTGCAGCACTGGGGCCAGATGGTAAGCCCTCCCGTATCGTAGTTATCTACACGACGGGGAGTCA
GGCAACTATGGATGAACGAAATAGACAGATCGCTGAGATAGGTGCCTCACTGATTAAGCATTGGTAACTG
TCAGACCAAGTTTACTCATATATACTTTAGATTGATTTAAAACTTCATTTTTAATTTAAAAGGATCTAGG
TGAAGATCCTTTTTGATAATCTCATGACCAAAATCCCTTAACGTGAGTTTTCGTTCCACTGAGCGTCAGA
CCCCGTAGAAAAGATCAAAGGATCTTCTTGAGATCCTTTTTTTCTGCGCGTAATCTGCTGCTTGCAAACA
AAAAAACCACCGCTACCAGCGGTGGTTTGTTTGCCGGATCAAGAGCTACCAACTCTTTTTCCGAAGGTAA
CTGGCTTCAGCAGAGCGCAGATACCAAATACTGTTCTTCTAGTGTAGCCGTAGTTAGGCCACCACTTCAA
GAACTCTGTAGCACCGCCTACATACCTCGCTCTGCTAATCCTGTTACCAGTGGCTGCTGCCAGTGGCGAT
AAGTCGTGTCTTACCGGGTTGGACTCAAGACGATAGTTACCGGATAAGGCGCAGCGGTCGGGCTGAACGG
GGGGTTCGTGCACACAGCCCAGCTTGGAGCGAACGACCTACACCGAACTGAGATACCTACAGCGTGAGCT
ATGAGAAAGCGCCACGCTTCCCGAAGGGAGAAAGGCGGACAGGTATCCGGTAAGCGGCAGGGTCGGAACA
GGAGAGCGCACGAGGGAGCTTCCAGGGGGAAACGCCTGGTATCTTTATAGTCCTGTCGGGTTTCGCCACC
TCTGACTTGAGCGTCGATTTTTGTGATGCTCGTCAGGGGGGCGGAGCCTATGGAAAAACGCCAGCAACGC
GGCCTTTTTACGGTTCCTGGCCTTTTGCTGGCCTTTTGCTCACATGTTCTTTCCTGCGTTATCCCCTGAT
TCTGTGGATAACCGTATTACCGCCTTTGAGTGAGCTGATACCGCTCGCCGCAGCCGAACGACCGAGCGCA
GCGAGTCAGTGAGCGAGGAAGCGGAAGAGCGCCCAATACGCAAACCGCCTCTCCCCGCGCGTTGGCCGAT
TCATTAATGCAGCTGGCACGACAGGTTTCCCGACTGGAAAGCGGGCAGTGAGCGCAACGCAATTAATGTG
AGTTAGCTCACTCATTAGGCACCCCAGGCTTTACACTTTATGCTTCCGGCTCGTATGTTGTGTGGAATTG
TGAGCGGATAACAATTTCACACAGGAAACAGCTATGACCATGATTACGCCAAGCGCGCAATTAACCCTCA
CTAAAGGGAACAAAAGCTGGAGCTGCAAGCTTAATGTAGTCTTATGCAATACTCTTGTAGTCTTGCAACA
TGGTAACGATGAGTTAGCAACATGCCTTACAAGGAGAGAAAAAGCACCGTGCATGCCGATTGGTGGAAGT
AAGGTGGTACGATCGTGCCTTATTAGGAAGGCAACAGACGGGTCTGACATGGATTGGACGAACCACTGAA
TTGCCGCATTGCAGAGATATTGTATTTAAGTGCCTAGCTCGATACATAAACGGGTCTCTCTGGTTAGACC
AGATCTGAGCCTGGGAGCTCTCTGGCTAACTAGGGAACCCACTGCTTAAGCCTCAATAAAGCTTGCCTTG
AGTGCTTCAAGTAGTGTGTGCCCGTCTGTTGTGTGACTCTGGTAACTAGAGATCCCTCAGACCCTTTTAG
TCAGTGTGGAAAATCTCTAGCAGTGGCGCCCGAACAGGGACTTGAAAGCGAAAGGGAAACCAGAGGAGCT
CTCTCGACGCAGGACTCGGCTTGCTGAAGCGCGCACGGCAAGAGGCGAGGGGCGGCGACTGGTGAGTACG
CCAAAAATTTTGACTAGCGGAGGCTAGAAGGAGAGAGATGGGTGCGAGAGCGTCAGTATTAAGCGGGGGA
GAATTAGATCGCGATGGGAAAAAATTCGGTTAAGGCCAGGGGGAAAGAAAAAATATAAATTAAAACATAT
AGTATGGGCAAGCAGGGAGCTAGAACGATTCGCAGTTAATCCTGGCCTGTTAGAAACATCAGAAGGCTGT
AGACAAATACTGGGACAGCTACAACCATCCCTTCAGACAGGATCAGAAGAACTTAGATCATTATATAATA
CAGTAGCAACCCTCTATTGTGTGCATCAAAGGATAGAGATAAAAGACACCAAGGAAGCTTTAGACAAGAT
AGAGGAAGAGCAAAACAAAAGTAAGACCACCGCACAGCAAGCGGCCGCTGATCTTCAGACCTGGAGGAGG
AGATATGAGGGACAATTGGAGAAGTGAATTATATAAATATAAAGTAGTAAAAATTGAACCATTAGGAGTA
GCACCCACCAAGGCAAAGAGAAGAGTGGTGCAGAGAGAAAAAAGAGCAGTGGGAATAGGAGCTTTGTTCC
TTGGGTTCTTGGGAGCAGCAGGAAGCACTATGGGCGCAGCGTCAATGACGCTGACGGTACAGGCCAGACA
ATTATTGTCTGGTATAGTGCAGCAGCAGAACAATTTGCTGAGGGCTATTGAGGCGCAACAGCATCTGTTG
CAACTCACAGTCTGGGGCATCAAGCAGCTCCAGGCAAGAATCCTGGCTGTGGAAAGATACCTAAAGGATC
AACAGCTCCTGGGGATTTGGGGTTGCTCTGGAAAACTCATTTGCACCACTGCTGTGCCTTGGAATGCTAG
TTGGAGTAATAAATCTCTGGAACAGATTTGGAATCACACGACCTGGATGGAGTGGGACAGAGAAATTAAC
AATTACACAAGCTTAATACACTCCTTAATTGAAGAATCGCAAAACCAGCAAGAAAAGAATGAACAAGAAT
TATTGGAATTAGATAAATGGGCAAGTTTGTGGAATTGGTTTAACATAACAAATTGGCTGTGGTATATAAA
ATTATTCATAATGATAGTAGGAGGCTTGGTAGGTTTAAGAATAGTTTTTGCTGTACTTTCTATAGTGAAT
AGAGTTAGGCAGGGATATTCACCATTATCGTTTCAGACCCACCTCCCAACCCCGAGGGGACCCGACAGGC
CCGAAGGAATAGAAGAAGAAGGTGGAGAGAGAGACAGAGACAGATCCATTCGATTAGTGAACGGATCTCG
ACGGTATCGGTTAACTTTTAAAAGAAAAGGGGGGATTGGGGGGTACAGTGCAGGGGAAAGAATAGTAGAC
ATAATAGCAACAGACATACAAACTAAAGAATTACAAAAACAAATTACAAAAATTCAAAATTTTATCGATC
ACGAGACTAGCCTCGAGCTGGCTGCAGTAACGCCATTTTGCAAGGCATGGAAAAATACCAAACCAAGAAT
AGAGAAGTTCAGATCAAGGGCGGGTACATGAAAATAGCTAACGTTGGGCCAAACAGGATATCTGCGGTGA
GCAGTTTCGGCCCCGGCCCGGGGCCAAGAACAGATGGTCACCGCAGTTTCGGCCCCGGCCCGAGGCCAAG
AACAGATGGTCCCCAGATATGGCCCAACCCTCAGCAGTTTCTTAAGACCCATCAGATGTTTCCAGGCTCC
CCCAAGGACCTGAAATGACCCTGCGCCTTATTTGAATTAACCAATCAGCCTGCTTCTCGCTTCTGTTCGC
GCGCTTCTGCTTCCCGAGCTCTATAAAAGAGCTCACAACCCCTCACTCGGCGCGCCAGTCCTCCGACAGA
CTGAGTCGGCCGGTCGAATCAAGCTTATCGATACCGTCGACGGATCCGCTAGCCCGCGGTTCGAAATGGG
AGACGACAGACCGTTTGTGTGCAATGCCACGGGCTGTGGACAGAGATTTACAAACGAGGACCACCTGGCA
GTTCATAAACACAAGCATGAGATGACATTGAAATTTGGCCCAGCCCGAACTGATTCAGTCATCATTGCAG
ATCAAACGCCTACTCCAACTAGATTCCTGAAGAACTGTGAGGAGGTGGGACTCTTCAATGAACTAGCTAG
CTCCTTTGAACATGAATTCAAGAAAGCTGCAGATGAGGATGAGAAAAAGGCAAGAAGCAGGACTGTTGCC
AAAAAACTGGTGGTATTCAGACCTAGGCTATTTTTATTGTGCTTTGGGATAATTTTCTTAATTGGTTAAA
CCCGGTCGGATCCCCCGGGCTGCAGGAATTCGAGCATCTTACCGCCATTTATTCCCATATTTGTTCTGTT
TTTCTTGATTTGGGTATACATTTAAATGTTAATAAAACAAAATGGTGGGGCAATCATTTACATTTTTAGG
GATATGTAATTACTAGTTCAGGTGTATTGCCACAAGACAAACATGTTAAGAAACTTTCCCGTTATTTACG
CTCTGTTCCTGTTAATCAACCTCTGGATTACAAAATTTGTGAAAGATTGACTGATATTCTTAACTATGTT
GCTCCTTTTACGCTGTGTGGATATGCTGCTTTAATGCCTCTGTATCATGCTATTGCTTCCCGTACGGCTT
TCGTTTTCTCCTCCTTGTATAAATCCTGGTTGCTGTCTCTTTATGAGGAGTTGTGGCCCGTTGTCCGTCA
ACGTGGCGTGGTGTGCTCTGTGTTTGCTGACGCAACCCCCACTGGCTGGGGCATTGCCACCACCTGTCAA
CTCCTTTCTGGGACTTTCGCTTTCCCCCTCCCGATCGCCACGGCAGAACTCATCGCCGCCTGCCTTGCCC
GCTGCTGGACAGGGGCTAGGTTGCTGGGCACTGATAATTCCGTGGTGTTGTCGGGGAAGCTGACGTCCTT
TGCAATTCGATATCAAGCTGTACCTTCTAGATGTACAAACAAACCAGCGCTTCTAGACCAATGACTTACA
AGGCAGCTGTAGATCTTAGCCACTTTTTAAAAGAAAAGGGGGGACTGGAAGGGCTAATTCACTCCCAACG
AAGACAAGATCTGCTTTTTGCTTGTACTGGGTCTCTCTGGTTAGACCAGATCTGAGCCTGGGAGCTCTCT
GGCTAACTAGGGAACCCACTGCTTAAGCCTCAATAAAGCTTGCCTTGAGTGCTTCAAGTAGTGTGTGCCC
GTCTGTTGTGTGACTCTGGTAACTAGAGATCCCTCAGACCCTTTTAGTCAGTGTGGAAAATCTCTAGCAG
TAGTAGTTCATGTCATCTTATTATTCAGTATTTATAACTTGCAAAGAAATGAATATCAGAGAGTGAGAGG
AACTTGTTTATTGCAGCTTATAATGGTTACAAATAAAGCAATAGCATCACAAATTTCACAAATAAAGCAT
TTTTTTCACTGCATTCTAGTTGTGGTTTGTCCAAACTCATCAATGTATCTTATCATGTCTGGCTCTAGCT
ATCCCGCCCCTAACTCCGCCCATCCCGCCCCTAACTCCGCCCAGTTCCGCCCATTCTCCGCCCCATGGCT
GACTAATTTTTTTT
Features (pLannotate 1.2.2; 29 found; start..end, strand, type, name):
     94..112     -  promoter       T7 promoter: promoter for bacteriophage T7 RNA polymerase
    120..275     +  CDS            lacZα (fragment): LacZα fragment of β-galactosidase; lacZ fragment
    280..708     +  rep_origin     f1 ori (sequence partly withheld): f1 bacteriophage origin of replication; arrow indicates direction of (+) strand synthesis
    761..865     +  promoter       AmpR promoter: bla
    866..1726    +  CDS            AmpR: β-lactamase; bla; confers resistance to ampicillin, carbenicillin, and related antibiotics
   1897..2485    +  rep_origin     ori: high-copy-number ColE1/pMB1/pBR322/pUC origin of replication
   2668..2760    +  CDS            lacI (fragment): lac repressor; lacI; The lac repressor binds to the lac operator to inhibit transcription in E. coli. This inhibition can be relieved by adding lactose or isopropyl-β-D-thiogalactopyranoside (IPTG).
   2773..2794    +  protein_bind   CAP binding site: CAP binding activates transcription in the presence of cAMP. E. coli catabolite activator protein
   2809..2839    +  promoter       lac promoter: promoter for the E. coli lac operon
   2847..2863    +  protein_bind   lac operator: The lac repressor binds to the lac operator to inhibit transcription in E. coli. This inhibition can be relieved by adding lactose or isopropyl-β-D-thiogalactopyranoside (IPTG). lac repressor encoded by lacI
   2908..2926    +  promoter       T3 promoter: promoter for bacteriophage T3 RNA polymerase
   2954..3180    +  promoter       RSV promoter: Rous sarcoma virus enhancer/promoter
   3181..3361    +  LTR            5' LTR (truncated): truncated 5' long terminal repeat (LTR) from HIV-1
   3408..3533    +  misc_feature   HIV-1 Ψ: packaging signal of human immunodeficiency virus type 1
   3517..3880    +  CDS            HIV-1 gag (fragment): gag protein from human immunodeficiency virus 1; gag
   4026..4259    +  misc_feature   RRE: The Rev response element (RRE) of HIV-1 allows for Rev-dependent mRNA export from the nucleus to the cytoplasm.
   4636..4736    +  CDS            Rev (fragment): human immunodeficiency virus 1 (HIV-1) Rev protein; rev; enhances nuclear export of unspliced and incompletely spliced viral mRNAs
   4755..4872    +  misc_feature   cPPT/CTS: central polypurine tract and central termination sequence of HIV-1
   4906..5307    +  promoter       SFFV promoter: spleen focus-forming virus long terminal repeat (LTR) promoter
   5317..5340    +  misc_feature   MCS (fragment): pBluescript multiple cloning site
   5365..5628    +  CDS            Atf7 (fragment): ATF7_MOUSE - Experimental evidence at protein level: Swiss-Prot protein existence level 1. Stress-responsive chromatin regulator that plays a role in various biological processes including innate immunological memory, adipocyte differentiation or telomerase regulation (PubMed:29490055). In absence of stress, contributes to the formation of heterochromatin and heterochromatin-like structure by recruiting histone H3K9 tri- and di-methyltransferases thus silencing the transcription of target genes such as Htr5b, STAT1 in adipocytes, or genes involved in innate immunity in macrophages and adipocyt
   5727..5752    +  misc_feature   MCS (fragment): pBluescript multiple cloning site
   5752..5811    +  CDS            S (fragment): HBSAG_WHV6 - Experimental evidence at transcript level: Swiss-Prot protein existence level 2. The middle envelope protein plays an important role in the budding of the virion. It is involved in the induction of budding in a nucleocapsid independent way. In this process the majority of envelope proteins bud to form subviral lipoprotein particles of 22 nm of diameter that do not contain a nucleocapsid (By similarity). From Woodchuck hepatitis B virus (isolate w64/pWS23) (WHV).
   5943..6346    +  misc_feature   WPRE: woodchuck hepatitis virus posttranscriptional regulatory element
   6404..6463    +  CDS            nef (fragment): NEF_HV1Z2 - Experimental evidence at protein level: Swiss-Prot protein existence level 1. Extracellular Nef protein targets CD4(+) T-lymphocytes for apoptosis by interacting with CXCR4 surface receptors. From Human immunodeficiency virus type 1 group M subtype D (isolate Z2/CDC-Z34) (HIV-1).
   6465..6698    +  LTR            3' LTR (ΔU3): self-inactivating 3' long terminal repeat (LTR) from HIV-1
   6770..6891    +  polyA_signal   SV40 poly(A) signal: SV40 polyadenylation signal
   6910..6931    +  rep_origin     SV40 ori (fragment): SV40 origin of replication
   6931..73      +  rep_origin     SV40 ori (across the origin): SV40 origin of replication
