[The description below was written by a language model from this plasmid's Addgene catalogue record and pLannotate feature annotations shown in this document.]
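Description:
SFFV-ATF7-Brd 309 is a third-generation-style, self-inactivating HIV-1 lentiviral transfer plasmid built on the SFFV-MCS backbone, carrying a human ATF7 transcription factor insert paired with a unique DNA barcode. It is propagated in E. coli through a high-copy ColE1/pUC origin with ampicillin selection (AmpR), and the backbone retains pBluescript-type remnants: an f1 ori, lacZα and lac regulatory fragments, and T7 and T3 promoters. No mammalian selection marker or fluorescent reporter is annotated.

The viral cassette begins with an RSV promoter fused to a truncated 5' LTR, which drives Tat-independent genomic RNA production in packaging cells. This is followed by the Ψ packaging signal with a gag fragment, the RRE for Rev-dependent nuclear export, and the cPPT/CTS to aid nuclear import of the provirus. Internally, the spleen focus-forming virus (SFFV) promoter, which is strongly active in haematopoietic cells, drives the ATF7 insert cloned between retained restriction sites in the MCS. A WPRE downstream enhances transcript stability and expression. According to the depositor, the barcode sits after the WPRE, so it would be included in the expressed transcript and the integrated provirus, although it is not annotated as a feature. The ΔU3 3' LTR and an SV40 poly(A) signal close the cassette.

The recorded insert is only 354 bp, and the annotation matches it as a fragment by homology to mouse Atf7, suggesting a short ATF7 isoform rather than the full-length protein; the record does not specify which. The plasmid belongs to a barcoded transcription factor library for pooled combinatorial screening of immune cell reprogramming, with the barcode identifying the delivered factor.
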