Addgene plasmid #219243: SFFV-ATF7-Brd 309
Purpose: Transcription factor ATF7 with a specific barcode assigned.
Depositing lab: Filipe Pereira. Depositing organization: Center for Neuroscience and Cell Biology, University of Coimbra. Publication: A combinatorial transcription factor screening platform for immune cell reprogramming. Kurochkin I, Altman AR, Caiado I, Pertiga-Cabral D, Halitzki E, Minaeva M, Zimmermannova O, Henriques-Oliveira L, Klein D, Nair M, Oliveira D, Cajal LR, Knittel R, Feick C, Ringner M, Martin M, Cirovic B, Pires CF, Rosa FF, Sitnicka E, Theis FJ, Pereira CF. Cell Syst. 2026 Jan 21;17(1):101457. doi: 10.1016/j.cels.2025.101457. Epub 2026 Jan 14. PubMed 41539305.
Backbone
  Vector backbone: SFFV-MCS
  Backbone size w/o insert (bp): 6638
  Vector type: Lentiviral
Growth in bacteria
  Bacterial resistance: Ampicillin, 100 μg/mL
  Growth temperature: 37°C
  Growth strain: NEB Stable
  Copy number: High Copy
Gene/Insert
  Gene/Insert name: ATF7
  Species: H. sapiens (human)
  Insert size (bp): 354
  Entrez Gene: ATF7 (a.k.a. ATFA)
  Promoter: The spleen focus-forming virus (SFFV) promoter
  Cloning method: Restriction Enzyme; 5′ cloning site Bsp119I (not destroyed); 3′ cloning site BstHI (not destroyed)
Terms and licenses: Academic/Nonprofit Terms; Industry Terms: Not Available to Industry
Depositor comments: Barcode sequence cloned into XbaI restriction site. Design of plasmid is as follows: SFFV-[TF sequence]-WPRE-[Barcode sequence].
How to cite: SFFV-ATF7-Brd 309 was a gift from Filipe Pereira (Addgene plasmid # 219243 ; http://n2t.net/addgene:219243 ; RRID:Addgene_219243)
