>Addgene plasmid #219243 | SFFV-ATF7-Brd 309 | depositor partial sequence | sequence record 428209 | TF ORF
ATGGGAGACGACAGACCGTTTGTGTGCAATGCCACGGGCTGTGGACAGAGATTTACAAACGAGGACCACC
TGGCAGTTCATAAACACAAGCATGAGATGACATTGAAATTTGGCCCAGCCCGAACTGATTCAGTCATCAT
TGCAGATCAAACGCCTACTCCAACTAGATTCCTGAAGAACTGTGAGGAGGTGGGACTCTTCAATGAACTA
GCTAGCTCCTTTGAACATGAATTCAAGAAAGCTGCAGATGAGGATGAGAAAAAGGCAAGAAGCAGGACTG
TTGCCAAAAAACTGGTGGTATTCAGACCTAGGCTATTTTTATTGTGCTTTGGGATAATTTTCTTAATTGG
TTAA
