>Addgene plasmid #219243 | SFFV-ATF7-Brd 309 | depositor partial sequence | sequence record 428210 | Barcode sequence
TGTACAAACAAACCAGCGCT
